Addgene plasmid #219563: 5` CC: Puro – loxP – GFP-C
Purpose: 5` circularization cassette.Used in combination with one of the 3' circularization cassettes to induce Cre-mediated circularizazion or inversion of a desired genomic region.
Depositing lab: Andrea Ventura. Depositing organization: Memorial Sloan-Kettering Cancer Center. Publication: Engineered extrachromosomal oncogene amplifications promote tumorigenesis. Pradella D, Zhang M, Gao R, Yao MA, Gluchowska KM, Cendon-Florez Y, Mishra T, La Rocca G, Weigl M, Jiao Z, Nguyen HHM, Lisi M, Ozimek MM, Mastroleo C, Chen K, Grimm F, Luebeck J, Zhang S, Zolli AA, Sun EG, Dameracharla B, Zhao Z, Pritykin Y, Sigel C, Chang HY, Mischel PS, Bafna V, Antonescu CR, Ventura A. Nature. 2024 Dec 18. doi: 10.1038/s41586-024-08318-8. PubMed 39695225.
Backbone
  Vector backbone: Entry vector - pNC
  Total vector size (bp): 4234
  Vector type: Unspecified
  Selectable markers: Puromycin
Growth in bacteria
  Bacterial resistance: Kanamycin, 50 μg/mL
  Growth temperature: 37°C
  Growth strain: DH5alpha
  Copy number: High Copy
Gene/Insert
  Gene/Insert name: hPGK-promoter_PuroR_2A_loxP_GFP-C
  Species: Synthetic
  Insert size (bp): 511
  Promoter: hPGK
  Cloning method: Gibson Cloning
  Sequencing primers: 5′ GTTGACCGAATCACCGACCT
Terms and licenses: Academic/Nonprofit Terms; Industry Terms: Not Available to Industry
How to cite: 5` CC: Puro – loxP – GFP-C was a gift from Andrea Ventura (Addgene plasmid # 219563 ; http://n2t.net/addgene:219563 ; RRID:Addgene_219563)
