[The description below was written by a language model from this plasmid's Addgene catalogue record and pLannotate feature annotations shown in this document.]
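Description:
5` CC: Puro – loxP – GFP-C is a small, high-copy bacterial plasmid built on the "Entry vector - pNC" backbone, a Gateway entry-type vector. It replicates from a ColE1/pUC-type origin and is selected in E. coli with kanamycin (KanR, aph(3')-Ia). The payload sits between attL1 and attL2 recombination sites and is flanked upstream by rrnB T1/T2 terminators, with T3 and T7 promoter sites and small lacI/lacZα remnants also annotated in the backbone. The catalogue lists a total size of 4,234 bp, while the sequenced record is 4,323 nt. The listed insert size of 511 bp matches the length of the hPGK promoter alone rather than the whole cassette.

The synthetic cassette begins with the human PGK promoter driving a puromycin N-acetyltransferase coding sequence, which provides puromycin selection in mammalian cells. According to the insert name this is followed by a 2A element, although the feature table does not annotate it. Next comes a modified SV40 intron split by a loxP site in reverse orientation, then a C-terminal portion of EGFP and an SV40 polyadenylation signal. Placing loxP inside an intron allows the site to be spliced out of any mature transcript.

The plasmid serves as the 5′ circularization cassette of a two-part system. It is used together with one of the companion 3′ circularization cassettes to induce Cre-mediated circularization or inversion of a chosen genomic region. The partial GFP suggests a split-reporter design in which recombination reconstitutes a full GFP, but the record does not spell out this mechanism or how the cassette is delivered to the genome. The associated publication concerns engineered extrachromosomal oncogene amplifications in tumorigenesis.
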