Features (pLannotate 1.2.2; 18 found; start..end, strand, type, name):
    730..822     +  CDS            lacI (fragment): lac repressor; lacI; The lac repressor binds to the lac operator to inhibit transcription in E. coli. This inhibition can be relieved by adding lactose or isopropyl-β-D-thiogalactopyranoside (IPTG).
    877..904     -  terminator     rrnB T2 terminator: transcription terminator T2 from the E. coli rrnB gene
   1036..1079    +  terminator     rrnB T1 terminator: Escherichia coli rrnB; transcription terminator T1 from the E. coli rrnB gene
   1126..1162    -  CDS            lacZα (fragment): LacZα fragment of β-galactosidase; lacZ fragment
   1178..1277    +  protein_bind   attL1: mutant version of attL; recombination site for the Gateway® LR reaction LR Clonase™
   1277..1296    -  CDS            lacZα (fragment): LacZα fragment of β-galactosidase; lacZ fragment
   1304..1814    +  promoter       hPGK promoter: human phosphoglycerate kinase 1 promoter
   1832..2428    +  CDS            PuroR (fragment): puromycin N-acetyltransferase; pac from Streptomyces; confers resistance to puromycin
   2500..2536    +  intron         SV40 intron (fragment): modified SV40 intron with splice donor and acceptor sites
   2537..2570    -  protein_bind   loxP: Cre-mediated recombination occurs in the 8-bp core sequence (GCATACAT). Cre recombinase
   2571..2631    +  intron         SV40 intron (fragment): modified SV40 intron with splice donor and acceptor sites
   2630..2879    +  CDS            EGFP (fragment): the original enhanced GFP (Yang et al., 1996) mammalian codon-optimized
   2881..3002    +  polyA_signal   SV40 poly(A) signal: SV40 polyadenylation signal
   3030..3048    -  promoter       T3 promoter: promoter for bacteriophage T3 RNA polymerase
   3057..3156    -  protein_bind   attL2: mutant version of attL; recombination site for the Gateway® LR reaction LR Clonase™
   3174..3192    -  promoter       T7 promoter: promoter for bacteriophage T7 RNA polymerase
   3326..4135    +  CDS            KanR: aminoglycoside phosphotransferase; aph(3')-Ia; confers resistance to kanamycin in bacteria or G418 (Geneticin®) in eukaryotes
   4282..547     +  rep_origin     ori (across the origin): high-copy-number ColE1/pMB1/pBR322/pUC origin of replication
>Addgene plasmid #219563 | 5` CC: Puro – loxP – GFP-C | addgene full sequence | sequence record 438333 | Addgene NGS Result
AAAAAAACCACCGCTACCAGCGGTGGTTTGTTTGCCGGATCAAGAGCTACCAACTCTTTTTCCGAAGGTA
ACTGGCTTCAGCAGAGCGCAGATACCAAATACTGTTCTTCTAGTGTAGCCGTAGTTAGGCCACCACTTCA
AGAACTCTGTAGCACCGCCTACATACCTCGCTCTGCTAATCCTGTTACCAGTGGCTGCTGCCAGTGGCGA
TAAGTCGTGTCTTACCGGGTTGGACTCAAGACGATAGTTACCGGATAAGGCGCAGCGGTCGGGCTGAACG
GGGGGTTCGTGCACACAGCCCAGCTTGGAGCGAACGACCTACACCGAACTGAGATACCTACAGCGTGAGC
TATGAGAAAGCGCCACGCTTCCCGAAGGGAGAAAGGCGGACAGGTATCCGGTAAGCGGCAGGGTCGGAAC
AGGAGAGCGCACGAGGGAGCTTCCAGGGGGAAACGCCTGGTATCTTTATAGTCCTGTCGGGTTTCGCCAC
CTCTGACTTGAGCGTCGATTTTTGTGATGCTCGTCAGGGGGGCGGAGCCTATGGAAAAACGCCAGCAACG
CGGCCTTTTTACGGTTCCTGGCCTTTTGCTGGCCTTTTGCTCACATGTTCTTTCCTGCGTTATCCCCTGA
TTCTGTGGATAACCGTATTACCGCCTTTGAGTGAGCTGATACCGCTCGCCGCAGCCGAACGACCGAGCGC
AGCGAGTCAGTGAGCGAGGAAGCGGAAGAGCGCCCAATACGCAAACCGCCTCTCCCCGCGCGTTGGCCGA
TTCATTAATGCAGCTGGCACGACAGGTTTCCCGACTGGAAAGCGGGCAGTGAGCGCAACGCAATTAATAC
GCGTACCGCTAGCCAGGAAGAGTTTGTAGAAACGCAAAAAGGCCATCCGTCAGGATGGCCTTCTGCTTAG
TTTGATGCCTGGCAGTTTATGGCGGGCGTCCTGCCCGCCACCCTCCGGGCCGTTGCTTCACAACGTTCAA
ATCCGCTCCCGGCGGATTTGTCCTACTCAGGAGAGCGTTCACCGACAAACAACAGATAAAACGAAAGGCC
CAGTCTTCCGACTGAGCCTTTCGTTTTATTTGATGCCTGGCAGTTCCCTACTCTCGCGTTAACGCTAGCA
TGGATGTTTTCCCAGTCACGACGTTGTAAAACGACGGCCAGTCTTAAGCTCGGGCCCCAAATAATGATTT
TATTTTGACTGATAGTGACCTGTTCGTTGCAACAAATTGATTAGCAATGCTTTTTTATAATGCCAACTTT
GTACAAAAAAGCAGGCTAAAACGACGGCCAGTGAATTGGCCACGGGGTTGGGGTTGCGCCTTTTCCAAGG
CAGCCCTGGGTTTGCGCAGGGACGCGGCTGCTCTGGGCGTGGTTCCGGGAAACGCAGCGGCGCCGACCCT
GGGTCTCGCACATTCTTCACGTCCGTTCGCAGCGTCACCCGGATCTTCGCCGCTACCCTTGTGGGCCCCC
CGGCGACGCTTCCTGCTCCGCCCCTAAGTCGGGAAGGTTCCTTGCGGTTCGCGGCGTGCCGGACGTGACA
AACGGAAGCCGCACGTCTCACTAGTACCCTCGCAGACGGACAGCGCCAGGGAGCAATGGCAGCGCGCCGA
CCGCGATGGGCTGTGGCCAATAGCGGCTGCTCAGCAGGGCGCGCCGAGAGCAGCGGCCGGGAAGGGGCGG
TGCGGGAGGCGGGGTGTGGGGCGGTAGTGTGGGCCCTGTTCCTGCCCGCGCGGTGTTCCGCATTCTGCAA
GCCTCCGGAGCGCACGTCGGCAGTCGGCTCCCTCGTTGACCGAATCACCGACCTCTCTCCCCAGGCGGGC
CCCCCCTCACCATGACCGAGTACAAGCCCACGGTGCGCCTCGCCACCCGCGACGACGTCCCCAGGGCCGT
ACGCACCCTCGCCGCCGCGTTCGCCGACTACCCCGCCACGCGCCACACCGTCGATCCGGACCGCCACATC
GAGCGGGTCACCGAGCTGCAAGAACTCTTCCTCACGCGCGTCGGGCTCGACATCGGCAAGGTGTGGGTCG
CGGACGACGGCGCCGCGGTGGCGGTCTGGACCACGCCGGAGAGCGTCGAAGCGGGGGCGGTGTTCGCCGA
GATCGGCCCGCGCATGGCCGAGTTGAGCGGTTCCCGGCTGGCCGCGCAGCAACAGATGGAAGGCCTCCTG
GCGCCGCACCGGCCCAAGGAGCCCGCGTGGTTCCTGGCCACCGTCGGCGTCTCGCCCGACCACCAGGGCA
AGGGTCTGGGCAGCGCCGTCGTGCTCCCCGGAGTGGAGGCGGCCGAGCGCGCCGGGGTGCCCGCCTTCCT
GGAGACCTCCGCGCCCCGCAACCTCCCCTTCTACGAGCGGCTCGGCTTCACCGTCACCGCCGACGTCGAG
GTGCCCGAAGGACCGCGCACCTGGTGCATGACCCGCAAGCCCGGTGCCGGCAGTGGAGAGGGCAGAGGAA
GTCTGCTAACATGCGGTGACGTCGAGGAGAATCCTGGCCCAGTGAAGCGGTAAGTTTAGTCTTTTTGTCT
TTTATTTCAGGTCCCGATAACTTCGTATAATGTATGCTATACGAAGTTATGGATCCGGTGGTGGTGCAAA
TCAAAGAACTGCTCCTCAGTGGATGTTGCCTTTACTTCTAGCAGAAGAACGGCATCAAGGTGAACTTCAA
GATCCGCCACAACATCGAGGACGGCAGCGTGCAGCTCGCCGACCACTACCAGCAGAACACCCCCATCGGC
GACGGCCCCGTGCTGCTGCCCGACAACCACTACCTGAGCACCCAGTCCGCCCTGAGCAAAGACCCCAACG
AGAAGCGCGATCACATGGTCCTGCTGGAGTTCGTGACCGCCGCCGGGATCACTCTCGGCATGGACGAGCT
GTACAAGTAGAACTTGTTTATTGCAGCTTATAATGGTTACAAATAAAGCAATAGCATCACAAATTTCACA
AATAAAGCATTTTTTTCACTGCATTCTAGTTGTGGTTTGTCCAAACTCATCAATGTATCTTATCATGTCT
GGAGCTCCAGCTTTTGTTCCCTTTAGTGAGGGTTAATTTCGAGCTTACCCAGCTTTCTTGTACAAAGTTG
GCATTATAAGAAAGCATTGCTTATCAATTTGTTGCAACGAACAGGTCACTATCAGTCAAAATAAAATCAT
TATTTGCCATCCAGCTGATATCCCCTATAGTGAGTCGTATTACATGGTCATAGCTGTTTCCTGGCAGCTC
TGGCCCGTGTCTCAAAATCTCTGATGTTACATTGCACAAGATAAAAATATATCATCATGAACAATAAAAC
TGTCTGCTTACATAAACAGTAATACAAGGGGTGTTATGAGCCATATTCAACGGGAAACGTCGAGGCCGCG
ATTAAATTCCAACATGGATGCTGATTTATATGGGTATAAATGGGCTCGCGATAATGTCGGGCAATCAGGT
GCGACAATCTATCGCTTGTATGGGAAGCCCGATGCGCCAGAGTTGTTTCTGAAACATGGCAAAGGTAGCG
TTGCCAATGATGTTACAGATGAGATGGTCAGACTAAACTGGCTGACGGAATTTATGCCTCTTCCGACCAT
CAAGCATTTTATCCGTACTCCTGATGATGCATGGTTACTCACCACTGCGATCCCCGGAAAAACAGTATTC
CAGGTATTAGAAGAATATCCTGATTCAGGTGAAAATATTGTTGATGCGCTGGCAGTGTTCCTGCGCCGGT
TGCATTCGATTCCTGTTTGTAATTGTCCTTTTAACAGCGATCGCGTATTTCGTCTCGCTCAGGCGCAATC
ACGAATGAATAACGGTTTGGTTGATGCGAGTGATTTTGATGACGAGCGTAATGGCTGGCCTGTTGAACAA
GTCTGGAAAGAAATGCATAAACTTTTGCCATTCTCACCGGATTCAGTCGTCACTCATGGTGATTTCTCAC
TTGATAACCTTATTTTTGACGAGGGGAAATTAATAGGTTGTATTGATGTTGGACGAGTCGGAATCGCAGA
CCGATACCAGGATCTTGCCATCCTATGGAACTGCCTCGGTGAGTTTTCTCCTTCATTACAGAAACGGCTT
TTTCAAAAATATGGTATTGATAATCCTGATATGAATAAATTGCAGTTTCATTTGATGCTCGATGAGTTTT
TCTAATCAGAATTGGTTAATTGGTTGTAACACTGGCAGAGCATTACGCTGACTTGACGGGACGGCGCAAG
CTCATGACCAAAATCCCTTAACGTGAGTTACGCGTCGTTCCACTGAGCGTCAGACCCCGTAGAAAAGATC
AAAGGATCTTCTTGAGATCCTTTTTTTCTGCGCGTAATCTGCTGCTTGCAAAC
